>Addgene plasmid #35972 | pMKO.1-Zfp423 | addgene partial sequence | sequence record 44593 | pLXSN-5
CCTCACTCCTTCTCTAGGCGCCGGAATTGAAGATCTGTCGACAAGGTCGGGCAGGAAGAGGGCCTATTTC
CCATGATTCCTTCATATTTGCATATACGATACAAGGCTGTTAGAGAGATAATTAGAATTAATTTGACTGT
AAACACAAAGATATTAGTACAAAATACGTGACGTAGAAAGTAATAATTTCTTGGGTAGTTTGCAGTTTTA
AAATTATGTTTTAAAATGGACTATCATATGCTTACCGTAACTTGAAAGTATTTCGATTTCTTGGCTTTAT
ATATCTTGTGGAAAGGACGAAACACCGGCCCTGAATGTAACGTGAAGTTCTCGAGAACTTCACGTTACAT
TCAGGGTTTTTGAATTCGCCAGCACAGTGGTCGACCCTGTGGAATGTGTGTCAGTTAGGGTGTGGAAAGT
CCCCAGGCTTCCCAGCAGGCAGAAGTATGCAAAGCATGCATCTCAATTAGTCAGCAACCAGGTGTGGAAA
GTCCCCAGGCTCCCCAGCAGGCAGAAGTATGCAAAGCATGCATCTCAATTAGTCAGCAACCATAGTCCCG
CCCCTAACTCCGCCCATCCCGCCCCTAACTCCGCCCAGTTCCGCCCATTCTCCGCCCCATGGCTGACTAA
TTTTTTTTATTTATGCATAGGCCGAGGCCGCCTCGGCCTCTGAGCTATTCC
