[The description below was written by a language model from this plasmid's Addgene catalogue record.]
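Description:
pMKO.1-Zfp423 is a retroviral RNA-interference vector built on the pMKO.1 backbone (about 6.7 kb without insert) and designed to knock down mouse Zfp423, a zinc-finger transcription factor also known as Ebfaz, Roaz or Znf423. The payload is a short hairpin RNA targeting a 21-nucleotide site in the Zfp423 transcript. It was made from a pair of annealed oligonucleotides encoding sense and antisense arms separated by a short loop and followed by a thymidine run, the typical terminator for RNA polymerase III. The oligo duplex was ligated between the AgeI and EcoRI sites of the backbone; the AgeI site was destroyed in the process, while EcoRI was retained. The record does not name the promoter driving the hairpin, and no feature table is provided, so the arrangement of LTRs, packaging signal and other backbone elements is not documented here beyond the vector's classification as retroviral.

In bacteria the plasmid is maintained at high copy under ampicillin selection. In mammalian cells a puromycin marker allows selection of cells that have stably integrated the provirus after transduction. As a retroviral shRNA vector, it would be introduced into a packaging system to produce virus, which then delivers the hairpin cassette for sustained silencing of the target gene in mouse cells. The associated publication concerns the transcriptional control of preadipocyte determination by Zfp423, which suggests that the construct is used for loss-of-function studies of this factor in adipogenic commitment and differentiation.
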