Addgene plasmid #35972: pMKO.1-Zfp423
Depositing lab: Bruce Spiegelman. Depositing organization: Dana-Farber Cancer Institute. Publication: Transcriptional control of preadipocyte determination by Zfp423. Gupta RK, Arany Z, Seale P, Mepani RJ, Ye L, Conroe HM, Roby YA, Kulaga H, Reed RR, Spiegelman BM. Nature. 2010 Mar 25;464(7288):619-23. doi: 10.1038/nature08816. Epub 2010 Mar 3. PubMed 20200519.
Backbone
  Vector backbone: pMKO.1
  Backbone size w/o insert (bp): 6700
  Vector type: Mammalian Expression, Retroviral, RNAi
  Selectable markers: Puromycin
Growth in bacteria
  Bacterial resistance: Ampicillin, 100 μg/mL
  Growth temperature: 37°C
  Growth strain: DH5alpha
  Copy number: High Copy
Gene/Insert
  Gene/Insert name: zfp423 shRNA
  gRNA/shRNA sequence: CCCTGAATGTAACGTGAAGTT
  Species: M. musculus (mouse)
  GenBank ID: NM_033327
  Entrez Gene: Zfp423 (a.k.a. Ebfaz, Roaz, Zfp104, Znf423, ataxia1, mKIAA0760, nur12)
  Cloning method: Restriction Enzyme; 5′ cloning site AgeI (destroyed during cloning); 3′ cloning site EcoRI (not destroyed)
  Sequencing primers: 5′ pLXSN 5'; 3′ pBABE-3
Terms and licenses: Academic/Nonprofit Terms; Industry Terms: Not Available to Industry
Depositor comments: Forward Oligo 5' CCGGCCCTGAATGTAACGTGAAGTTCTCGAGAACTTCACGTTACATTCAGGGTTTTTG 3' Reverse Oligo 5' AATTCAAAAACCCTGAATGTAACGTGAAGTTCTCGAGAACTTCACGTTACATTCAGGG 3'
How to cite: pMKO.1-Zfp423 was a gift from Bruce Spiegelman (Addgene plasmid # 35972 ; http://n2t.net/addgene:35972 ; RRID:Addgene_35972)
